>Addgene plasmid #240729 | 35S-ZFN-pDGB3alpha1 | addgene full sequence | sequence record 483930 | Addgene NGS Result
GTCATGAGACGAATTCTGACAGGATATATTGGCGGGTAAACCTAAGAGAAAAGAGCGTTTATTAGAATAA
TCGGATATTTAAAAGGGCGTGAAAAGGTTTATCCGTTCGTCCATTTGTATGTGCATGCCAACCACAGGGT
TCCCCTCGGGATCAAAGTACTTTGATCCAACCCCTCCGCTGCTATAGTGCAGTCGGCTTCTGACGTTCAG
TGCAGCCGTCATCTGAAAACGACATGTCGCACAAGTCCTAAGTTACGCGACAGGCTGCCGCCCTGCCCTT
TTCCTGGCGTTTTCTTGTCGCGTGTTTTAGTCGCATAAAGTAGAATACTTGCGACTAGAACCGGAGACAT
TACGCCATGAACAAGAGCGCCGCCGCTGGCCTGCTGGGCTATGCCCGCGTCAGCACCGACGACCAGGACT
TGACCAACCAACGGGCCGAACTGCACGCGGCCGGCTGCACCAAGCTGTTTTCCGAGAAGATCACCGGCAC
CAGGCGCGACCGCCCGGAGCTGGCCAGGATGCTTGACCACCTACGCCCTGGCGACGTTGTGACAGTGACC
AGGCTAGACCGCCTGGCCCGCAGCACCCGCGACCTACTGGACATTGCCGAGCGCATCCAGGAGGCCGGCG
CGGGCCTGCGTAGCCTGGCAGAGCCGTGGGCCGACACCACCACGCCGGCCGGCCGCATGGTGTTGACCGT
GTTCGCCGGCATTGCCGAGTTCGAGCGTTCCCTAATCATCGACCGCACCCGGAGCGGGCGCGAGGCCGCC
AAGGCCCGAGGCGTGAAGTTTGGCCCCCGCCCTACCCTCACCCCGGCACAGATCGCGCACGCCCGCGAGC
TGATCGACCAGGAAGGCCGCACCGTGAAAGAGGCGGCTGCACTGCTTGGCGTGCATCGCTCGACCCTGTA
CCGCGCACTTGAGCGCAGCGAGGAAGTGACGCCCACCGAGGCCAGGCGGCGCGGTGCCTTCCGTGAGGAC
GCATTGACCGAGGCCGACGCCCTGGCGGCCGCCGAGAATGAACGCCAAGAGGAACAAGCATGAAACCGCA
CCAGGACGGCCAGGACGAACCGTTTTTCATTACCGAAGAGATCGAGGCGGAGATGATCGCGGCCGGGTAC
GTGTTCGAGCCGCCCGCGCACCTCTCAACCGTGCGGCTGCATGAAATCCTGGCCGGTTTGTCTGATGCCA
AGCTGGCGGCCTGGCCGGCCAGCTTGGCCGCTGAAGAAACCGAGCGCCGCCGTCTAAAAAGGTGATGTGT
ATTTGAGTAAAACAGCTTGCGTCATGCGGTCGCTGCGTATATGATGCGATGAGTAAATAAACAAATACGC
AAGGGGAACGCATGAAGGTTATCGCTGTACTTAACCAGAAAGGCGGGTCAGGCAAGACGACCATCGCAAC
CCATCTAGCCCGCGCCCTGCAACTCGCCGGGGCCGATGTTCTGTTAGTCGATTCCGATCCCCAGGGCAGT
GCCCGCGATTGGGCGGCCGTGCGGGAAGATCAACCGCTAACCGTTGTCGGCATCGACCGCCCGACGATTG
ACCGCGACGTGAAGGCCATCGGCCGGCGCGACTTCGTAGTGATCGACGGAGCGCCCCAGGCGGCGGACTT
GGCTGTGTCCGCGATCAAGGCAGCCGACTTCGTGCTGATTCCGGTGCAGCCAAGCCCTTACGACATATGG
GCCACCGCCGACCTGGTGGAGCTGGTTAAGCAGCGCATTGAGGTCACGGATGGAAGGCTACAAGCGGCCT
TTGTCGTGTCGCGGGCGATCAAAGGCACGCGCATCGGCGGTGAGGTTGCCGAGGCGCTGGCCGGGTACGA
GCTGCCCATTCTTGAGTCCCGTATCACGCAGCGCGTGAGCTACCCAGGCACTGCCGCCGCCGGCACAACC
GTTCTTGAATCAGAACCCGAGGGCGACGCTGCCCGCGAGGTCCAGGCGCTGGCCGCTGAAATTAAATCAA
AACTCATTTGAGTTAATGAGGTAAAGAGAAAATGAGCAAAAGCACAAACACGCTAAGTGCCGGCCGTCCG
AGCGCACGCAGCAGCAAGGCTGCAACGTTGGCCAGCCTGGCAGACACGCCAGCCATGAAGCGGGTCAACT
TTCAGTTGCCGGCGGAGGATCACACCAAGCTGAAGATGTACGCGGTACGCCAAGGCAAGACCATTACCGA
GCTGCTATCTGAATACATCGCGCAGCTACCAGAGTAAATGAGCAAATGAATAAATGAGTAGATGAATTTT
AGCGGCTAAAGGAGGCGGCATGGAAAATCAAGAACAACCAGGCACCGACGCCGTGGAATGCCCCATGTGT
GGAGGAACGGGCGGTTGGCCAGGCGTAAGCGGCTGGGTTGCCTGCCGGCCCTGCAATGGCACTGGAACCC
CCAAGCCCGAGGAATCGGCGTGAGCGGTCGCAAACCATCCGGCCCGGTACAAATCGGCGCGGCGCTGGGT
GATGACCTGGTGGAGAAGTTGAAGGCCGCGCAGGCCGCCCAGCGGCAACGCATCGAGGCAGAAGCACGCC
CCGGTGAATCGTGGCAAGCGGCCGCTGATCGAATCCGCAAAGAATCCCGGCAACCGCCGGCAGCCGGTGC
GCCGTCGATTAGGAAGCCGCCCAAGGGCGACGAGCAACCAGATTTTTTCGTTCCGATGCTCTATGACGTG
GGCACCCGCGATAGTCGCAGCATCATGGACGTGGCCGTTTTCCGTCTGTCGAAGCGTGACCGACGAGCTG
GCGAGGTGATCCGCTACGAGCTTCCAGACGGGCACGTAGAGGTTTCCGCAGGGCCGGCCGGCATGGCCAG
TGTGTGGGATTACGACCTGGTACTGATGGCGGTTTCCCATCTAACCGAATCCATGAACCGATACCGGGAA
GGGAAGGGAGACAAGCCCGGCCGCGTGTTCCGTCCACACGTTGCGGACGTACTCAAGTTCTGCCGGCGAG
CCGATGGCGGAAAGCAGAAAGACGACCTGGTAGAAACCTGCATTCGGTTAAACACCACGCACGTTGCCAT
GCAGCGTACGAAGAAGGCCAAGAACGGCCGCCTGGTGACGGTATCCGAGGGTGAAGCCTTGATTAGCCGC
TACAAGATCGTAAAGAGCGAAACCGGGCGGCCGGAGTACATCGAGATCGAGCTAGCTGATTGGATGTACC
GCGAGATCACAGAAGGCAAGAACCCGGACGTGCTGACGGTTCACCCCGATTACTTTTTGATCGATCCCGG
CATCGGCCGTTTTCTCTACCGCCTGGCACGCCGCGCCGCAGGCAAGGCAGAAGCCAGATGGTTGTTCAAG
ACGATCTACGAACGCAGTGGCAGCGCCGGAGAGTTCAAGAAGTTCTGTTTCACCGTGCGCAAGCTGATCG
GGTCAAATGACCTGCCGGAGTACGATTTGAAGGAGGAGGCGGGGCAGGCTGGCCCGATCCTAGTCATGCG
CTACCGCAACCTGATCGAGGGCGAAGCATCCGCCGGTTCCTAATGTACGGAGCAGATGCTAGGGCAAATT
GCCCTAGCAGGGGAAAAAGGTCGAAAAGGACTCTTTCCTGTGGATAGCACGTACATTGGGAACCCAAAGC
CGTACATTGGGAACCGGAACCCGTACATTGGGAACCCAAAGCCGTACATTGGGAACCGGTCACACATGTA
AGTGACTGATATAAAAGAGAAAAAAGGCGATTTTTCCGCCTAAAACTCTTTAAAACTTATTAAAACTCTT
AAAACCCGCCTGGCCTGTGCATAACTGTCTGGCCAGCGCACAGCCGAAGAGCTGCAAAAAGCGCCTACCC
TTCGGTCGCTGCGCTCCCTACGCCCCGCCGCTTCGCGTCGGCCTATCGCGGCCGCTGGCCGCTCAAAAAT
GGCTGGCCTACGGCCAGGCAATCTACCAGGGCGCGGACAAGCCGCGCCGTCGCCACTCGACCGCCGGCGC
CCACATCAAGGCACCCTGCCTCGCGCGTTTCGGTGATGACGGTGAAAACCTCTGACACATGCAGCTCCCG
GTGACGGTCACAGCTTGTCTGTAAGCGGATGCCGGGAGCAGACAAGCCCGTCAGGGCGCGTCAGCGGGTG
TTGGCGGGTGTCGGGGCGCAGCCATGACCCAGTCACGTAGCGATAGCGGAGTGTATACTGGCTTAACTAT
GCGGCATCAGAGCAGATTGTACTGAGAGTGCACCATATGCGGTGTGAAATACCGCACAGATGCGTAAGGA
GAAAATACCGCATCAGGCGCTCTTCCGCTTCCTCGCTCACTGACTCGCTGCGCTCGGTCGTTCGGCTGCG
GCGAGCGGTATCAGCTCACTCAAAGGCGGTAATACGGTTATCCACAGAATCAGGGGATAACGCAGGAAAG
AACATGTGAGCAAAAGGCCAGCAAAAGGCCAGGAACCGTAAAAAGGCCGCGTTGCTGGCGTTTTTCCATA
GGCTCCGCCCCCCTGACGAGCATCACAAAAATCGACGCTCAAGTCAGAGGTGGCGAAACCCGACAGGACT
ATAAAGATACCAGGCGTTTCCCCCTGGAAGCTCCCTCGTGCGCTCTCCTGTTCCGACCCTGCCGCTTACC
GGATACCTGTCCGCCTTTCTCCCTTCGGGAAGCGTGGCGCTTTCTCATAGCTCACGCTGTAGGTATCTCA
GTTCGGTGTAGGTCGTTCGCTCCAAGCTGGGCTGTGTGCACGAACCCCCCGTTCAGCCCGACCGCTGCGC
CTTATCCGGTAACTATCGTCTTGAGTCCAACCCGGTAAGACACGACTTATCGCCACTGGCAGCAGCCACT
GGTAACAGGATTAGCAGAGCGAGGTATGTAGGCGGTGCTACAGAGTTCTTGAAGTGGTGGCCTAACTACG
GCTACACTAGAAGGACAGTATTTGGTATCTGCGCTCTGCTGAAGCCAGTTACCTTCGGAAAAAGAGTTGG
TAGCTCTTGATCCGGCAAACAAACCACCGCTGGTAGCGGTGGTTTTTTTGTTTGCAAGCAGCAGATTACG
CGCAGAAAAAAAGGATCTCAAGAAGATCCTTTGATCTTTTCTACGGGGTCTGACGCTCAGTGGAACGAAA
ACTCACGTTAAGGGATTTTGGTCATGCATTCTAGGTGATTAGAAAAACTCATCGAGCATCAAATGAAACT
GCAATTTATTCATATCAGGATTATCAATACCATATTTTTGAAAAAGCCGTTTCTGTAATGAAGGAGAAAA
CTCACCGAGGCAGTTCCATAGGATGGCAAGATCCTGGTATCGGTCTGCGATTCCGACTCGTCCAACATCA
ATACAACCTATTAATTTCCCCTCGTCAAAAATAAGGTTATCAAGTGAGAAATCACCATGAGTGACGACTG
AATCCGGTGAGAATGGCAAAAGTTTATGCATTTCTTTCCAGACTTGTTCAACAGGCCAGCCATTACGCTC
GTCATCAAAATCACTCGCATCAACCAAACCGTTATTCATTCGTGATTGCGCCTGAGCGAGTCGAAATACG
CGATCGCTGTTAAAAGGACAATTACAAACAGGAATCGAATGCAACCGGCGCAGGAACACTGCCAGCGCAT
CAACAATATTTTCACCTGAATCAGGATATTCTTCTAATACCTGGAATGCTGTTTTCCCTGGGATCGCAGT
GGTGAGTAACCATGCATCATCAGGAGTACGGATAAAATGCTTGATGGTCGGAAGAGGCATAAATTCCGTC
AGCCAGTTTAGTCTGACCATCTCATCTGTAACATCATTGGCAACGCTACCTTTGCCATGTTTCAGAAACA
ACTCTGGCGCATCGGGCTTCCCATACAATCGGTAGATTGTCGCACCTGATTGCCCGACATTATCGCGAGC
CCATTTATACCCATATAAATCAGCATCCATGTTGGAATTTAATCGCGGCCTTGAGCAAGACGTTTCCCGT
TGAATATGGCTCATAACAGAACTTATTATTTCCTTCCTCTTTTCGGTGATGCTGCCAACTTACTGATTTA
GTGTATGATGGTGTTTTTGAGGTGCTCCAGTGGCTTCTGTTTCTATCAGCTGTCCCTCCTGTTCAGCTAC
TGACGGGGTGGTGCGTAACGGCAAAAGCACCGCCGGACATCAGCGCTATCTCTGCTCTCACTGCCGTAAA
ACATGGCAACTGCAGTTCACTTACACCGCTTCTCAACCCGGTACGCACCAGAAAATCATTGATATGGCCA
TGAATGGCGTTGGATGCCGGGCAACAGCCCGCATTATGGGCGTTGGCCTCAACACGATTTTACGTCACTT
AAAAAACTCAGGCCGCAGTCGGTAACCTCGCGCATACAGCCGGGCAGTGACGTCATCGTCTGCGCGGAAA
TGGGCGAACAGTGGGGCTATGTCGGGGCTAAATCGCGCCAGCGCTGGCTGTTTTACGCGTATGACAGTCT
CCGGAAGACGGTTGTTGCGCACGTATTCGGTGAACGCACTATGGCGACGCTGGGGCGTCTTATGAGCCTG
CTGTCACCCTTTGACGTGGTGATATGGATGACGGATGGCTGGCCGCTGTATGAATCCCGCCTGAAGGGAA
AGCTGCACGTAATCAGCAAGCGATATACGCAGCGAATTGAGCGGCATAACCTGAATCTGAGGCAGCACCT
GGCACGGCTGGGACGGAAGTCGCTGTCGTTCTCAAAATCGGTGGAGCTGCATGACAAAGTCATCGGGCAT
TATCTGAACATAAAACACTATCAATAAGTTGGAGTCATTACCCCTCTTTTCTACAGTATTTAAAGATACC
CCAAGAAGCTAATTATAACAAGACGAACTCCAATTCACTGTTCCTTGCATTCTAAAACCTTAAATACCAG
AAAACAGCTTTTTCAAAGTTGTTTTCAAAGTTGGCGTATAACATAGTATCGACGGAGCCGATTTTGAAAC
CGCGGTGATCACAGGCAGCAACGCTCTGTCATCGTTACAATCAACATGCTACCCTCCGCGAGATCATCCG
TGTTTCAAACCCGGCAGCTTAGTTGCCGTTCTTCCGAATAGCATCGGTAACATGAGCAAAGTCTGCCGCC
TTACAACGGCTCTCCCGCTGACGCCGTCCCGGACTGATGGGCTGCCTGTATCGAGTGGTGATTTTGTGCC
GAGCTGCCGGTCGGGGAGCTGTTGGCTGGCTGGTGGCAGGATATATTGTGGTGTAAACATAACGAATTCG
TCTCAGGAGACTAGAGCCAAGCTGATCTCCTTTGCCCCGGAGATCACCATGGACGACTTTCTCTATCTCT
ACGATCTAGGAAGAAAGTTCGACGGAGAAGGTGACGATACCATGTTCACCACCGATAATGAGAAGATTAG
CCTCTTCAATTTCAGAAAGAATGCTGACCCACAGATGGTTAGAGAGGCCTACGCGGCAGGTCTGATCAAG
ACGATCTACCCGAGTAATAATCTCCAGGAGATCAAATACCTTCCCAAGAAGGTTAAAGATGCAGTCAAAA
GATTCAGGACTAACTGCATCAAGAACACAGAGAAAGATATATTTCTCAAGATCAGAAGTACTATTCCAGT
ATGGACGATTCAAGGCTTGCTTCATAAACCAAGGCAAGTAATAGAGATTGGAGTCTCTAAGAAAGTAGTT
CCTACTGAATCAAAGGCCATGGAGTCAAAAATTCAGATCGAGGATCTAACAGAACTCGCCGTGAAGACTG
GCGAACAGTTCATACAGAGTCTTTTACGACTCAATGACAAGAAGAAAATCTTCGTCAACATGGTGGAGCA
CGACACTCTCGTCTACTCCAAGAATATCAAAGATACAGTCTCAGAAGACCAAAGGGCTATTGAGACTTTT
CAACAAAGGGTAATATCGGGAAACCTCCTCGGATTCCATTGCCCAGCTATCTGTCACTTCATCAAAAGGA
CAGTAGAAAAGGAAGGTGGCACCTACAAATGCCATCATTGCGATAAAGGAAAGGCTATCGTTCAAGATGC
CCCTGCCGACAGTGGTCCCAAAGATGGACCCCCACCCACGAGGAGCATCGTGGAAAAAGAAGACGTTCCA
ACCACGTCTTCAAAGCAAGTGGATTGATGTGATATCTCCACTGACGTAAGGGATGACGCACAATCCCACT
ATCCTTCGCAAGACCCTTCCTCTATATAAGGAAGTTCATTTCATTTGGAGAGGACACGCTGCCATGGCTT
CCTCCCCTCCAAAGAAAAAGAGAAAGGTTCTTGAATTGCCTTACGCTTGTCCAGTTGAGTCTTGTGATAG
ACGTTTTAGTAGGTCAGACGAACTCACTAGGCATATTAGAATCCACACAGGACAGAAGCCTTTCCAGTGT
AGAATCTGTATGAGGAACTTTAGTCGTAGCGATCATTTGACTACACATATCAGAACCCATACTGGTGAGA
AACCATTCGCATGTGACATCTGTGGTCGTAAGTTCGCAAGAAGTGATGAAAGGAAGCGTCATACAAAGAT
CCATCTTCGTCAGAAGGAACTAGTGAAATCTGAATTGGAAGAGAAGAAATCTGAACTTAGACATAAATTG
AAATATGTGCCACATGAATATATTGAATTGATTGAAATCGCAAGAAATTCAACTCAGGATAGAATCCTTG
AAATGAAGGTGATGGAGTTCTTTATGAAGGTTTATGGTTATCGTGGTAAACATTTGGGTGGATCAAGGAA
ACCAGACGGAGCAATTTATACTGTCGGATCTCCTATTGATTACGGTGTGATCGTTGATACTAAGGCATAT
TCAGGAGGTTATAATCTTCCAATTGGTCAAGCAGATGAAATGCAAAGATATGTCGAAGAGAATCAAACAA
GAAACAAGCATATCAACCCTAATGAATGGTGGAAAGTCTATCCATCTTCAGTAACAGAATTTAAGTTCTT
GTTTGTGAGTGGTCATTTCAAAGGAAACTACAAAGCTCAGCTTACAAGATTGAATCATATCACTAATTGT
AATGGAGCTGTTCTTAGTGTAGAAGAGCTTTTGATTGGTGGAGAAATGATTAAAGCTGGTACATTGACAC
TTGAGGAAGTGAGAAGGAAATTTAATAACGGTGAGATAAACTTTTAAGCTTAAATCACCAGTCTCTCTCT
ACAAATCTATCTCTCTCTATAATAATGTGTGAGTAGTTCCCAGATAAGGGAATTAGGGTTCTTATAGGGT
TTCGCTCATGTGTTGAGCATATAAGAAACCCTTAGTATGTATTTGTATTTGTAAAATACTTCTATCAATA
AAATTTCTAATTCCTAAAACCAAAATCCAGCGCT
Features (pLannotate 1.2.2; 16 found; start..end, strand, type, name):
     17..41      +  misc_feature   RB T-DNA repeat: right border repeat from nopaline C58 T-DNA
    381..782     +  CDS            Y4CG_SINFN (fragment): Protein inferred from homology: Swiss-Prot protein existence level 3. From Sinorhizobium fredii (strain NBRC 101917 / NGR234).
   1342..1971    +  CDS            pVS1 StaA: stability protein from the Pseudomonas plasmid pVS1 (Heeb et al., 2000)
   2400..3473    +  CDS            pVS1 RepA: replication protein from the Pseudomonas plasmid pVS1 (Heeb et al., 2000)
   3539..3733    +  rep_origin     pVS1 oriV: origin of replication for the Pseudomonas plasmid pVS1 (Heeb et al., 2000)
   3936..3975    +  CDS            rop (fragment): Rop protein, which maintains plasmids at low copy number; rop
   4077..4217    +  misc_feature   bom: basis of mobility region from pBR322
   4403..4991    -  rep_origin     ori: high-copy-number ColE1/pMB1/pBR322/pUC origin of replication
   5079..5894    -  CDS            KanR: aminoglycoside phosphotransferase; aph(3')-Ia; confers resistance to kanamycin in bacteria or G418 (Geneticin®) in eukaryotes
   5925..6692    +  mobile_element IS1: prokaryotic transposable element IS1
   7104..7128    +  misc_feature   LB T-DNA repeat: left border repeat from nopaline C58 T-DNA
   7761..8106    +  promoter       CaMV 35S promoter: strong constitutive promoter from cauliflower mosaic virus
   8058..8104    +  promoter       minimal CaMV 35S promoter: minimal 35S promoter from cauliflower mosaic virus
   8183..8272    +  CDS            EGR1 (fragment): EGR1_SERCA - Also known as ZENK From Serinus canaria (Island canary) (Fringilla canaria).
   8414..9004    +  CDS            fokIR (fragment): T2F1_PLAOK - Also known as rfoKI. Experimental evidence at protein level: Swiss-Prot protein existence level 1. Recognizes the double-stranded sequence 5'-GGATG-3'/3'-CATCC- 5' and cleaves respectively 14 bases after G-1 and 13 bases before C-1. From Planomicrobium okeanokoites (Planococcus okeanokoites) (Flavobacterium okeanokoites).
   9044..9200    +  polyA_signal   CaMV poly(A) signal (fragment): cauliflower mosaic virus polyadenylation signal
