[The description below was written by a language model from this plasmid's Addgene catalogue record and pLannotate feature annotations shown in this document.]
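Description:
35S-ZFN-pDGB3alpha1 is a plant expression binary vector built on the pDGB3alpha1 backbone, a GoldenBraid-style alpha-level destination plasmid, with the insert assembled by Golden Gate cloning. The backbone carries nopaline C58-type left and right T-DNA border repeats, so the cargo between them can be delivered into plant cells by Agrobacterium. Replication in Agrobacterium is supported by the pVS1 module (oriV, RepA and the StaA stability protein). A ColE1/pMB1-type origin with the pBR322 bom site gives high-copy propagation in E. coli. Bacterial selection is by kanamycin through an aph(3')-Ia gene located outside the T-DNA. The annotation also picks up an IS1 transposable element next to the resistance gene, along with small fragments of rop and of a Sinorhizobium protein in the backbone. No plant selectable marker is annotated within the T-DNA.

The payload is a single transcription unit in which the strong constitutive CaMV 35S promoter drives a zinc finger nuclease, terminated by a CaMV polyadenylation signal. The coding region is detected as two pieces. One is a short match to an EGR1/Zif268-type zinc finger protein, consistent with an engineered zinc finger DNA-binding array. The other is a fragment of the FokI restriction endonuclease, corresponding to the non-specific cleavage domain used in ZFN designs. FokI domains must dimerise to cut DNA, but the record shows only one ZFN open reading frame. The record does not give the exact zinc finger composition or recognition sequence, and the species of the insert is unspecified.

According to the deposit, the nuclease targets a broken GUS:NPTII reporter. This fits a gene-targeting assay in which a double-strand break at the defective reporter locus stimulates its repair, in the context of work on geminivirus-based plant vectors.
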