Addgene plasmid #240729: 35S-ZFN-pDGB3alpha1
Purpose: Encodes a ZFN that targets the broken GUS:NPTII reporter.
Depositing lab: Jose Alonso. Depositing organization: North Carolina State University. Publication: Development of Modular Geminivirus-Based Vectors for High Cargo Expression and Gene Targeting in Plants. Neubauer M, Vollen K, Zhao C, Ascencio-Ibanez JT, Hanley-Bowdoin L, Stepanova AN, Alonso JM. Plant Biotechnol J. 2025 Sep 21. doi: 10.1111/pbi.70320. PubMed 40976866.
Backbone
  Vector backbone: pDGB3alpha1
  Vector type: Plant Expression
Growth in bacteria
  Bacterial resistance: Kanamycin, 50 μg/mL
  Growth temperature: 37°C
  Growth strain: DH5alpha
  Copy number: High Copy
Gene/Insert
  Gene/Insert name: ZFN
  Species: Unspecified
  Cloning method: Golden Gate
Terms and licenses: Academic/Nonprofit Terms; Industry Terms: Not Available to Industry
How to cite: 35S-ZFN-pDGB3alpha1 was a gift from Jose Alonso (Addgene plasmid # 240729 ; http://n2t.net/addgene:240729 ; RRID:Addgene_240729)
